Addgene plasmid #75087: pETDuet-msGC-NT13
Purpose: expresses the N-terminal fragment of manduca sexta soluble guanylyl cyclase subunits alpha and beta
Depositing lab: William Montfort. Depositing organization: University of Arizona. Publication: Molecular model of a soluble guanylyl cyclase fragment determined by small-angle X-ray scattering and chemical cross-linking. Fritz BG, Roberts SA, Ahmed A, Breci L, Li W, Weichsel A, Brailey JL, Wysocki VH, Tama F, Montfort WR. Biochemistry. 2013 Mar 5;52(9):1568-82. doi: 10.1021/bi301570m. Epub 2013 Feb 15. PubMed 23363317.
Backbone
  Vector backbone: pETDuet-1
  Backbone manufacturer: Novagen
  Backbone size w/o insert (bp): 5420
  Total vector size (bp): 7805
  Vector type: Bacterial Expression
Growth in bacteria
  Bacterial resistance: Ampicillin, 100 μg/mL
  Growth temperature: 37°C
  Growth strain: DH5alpha
  Copy number: Unknown
Gene/Insert 1
  Gene/Insert name: fragment of alfa subunit of sGC (alt name: alpha msGC)
  Species: manduca sexta (tobacco hornworm)
  Insert size (bp): 1251
  Mutation: fragment 49-450 of the alfa subunit
  GenBank ID: AF062750
  Tag / fusion protein: His-tag (N terminal on backbone)
  Cloning method: Restriction Enzyme; 5′ cloning site BamHI (not destroyed); 3′ cloning site HindIII (not destroyed)
  Sequencing primers: 5′ ATGCGTCCGGCGTAGA; 3′ GATTATGCGGCCGTGTACAA
Gene/Insert 2
  Gene/Insert name: fragment of beta subunit of sGC (alt name: beta msGC)
  Species: manduca sexta (tobacco hornworm)
  Insert size (bp): 1143
  Mutation: fragment 1-380 of the beta subunit
  GenBank ID: AF062751
  Cloning method: Restriction Enzyme; 5′ cloning site NdeI (not destroyed); 3′ cloning site EcorI (not destroyed)
  Sequencing primers: 5′ TTGTACACGGCCGCATAATC; 3′ GCTAGTTATTGCTCAG
Terms and licenses: Academic/Nonprofit Terms; Industry Terms: Not Available to Industry
How to cite: pETDuet-msGC-NT13 was a gift from William Montfort (Addgene plasmid # 75087 ; http://n2t.net/addgene:75087 ; RRID:Addgene_75087)
