[The description below was written by a language model from this plasmid's Addgene catalogue record and pLannotate feature annotations shown in this document.]
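Description:
pETDuet-msGC-NT13 is a bacterial co-expression plasmid built on the Novagen pETDuet-1 backbone, designed to produce N-terminal fragments of both subunits of soluble guanylyl cyclase (sGC) from the tobacco hornworm Manduca sexta in E. coli. The roughly 7.8 kb plasmid is maintained through a ColE1/pBR322-type origin accompanied by the bom site and the rop gene, which keeps copy number modest, and it is selected with ampicillin via the β-lactamase gene. An f1 origin is also present, along with short non-functional remnants of the tetracycline resistance gene inherited from the backbone.

The payload occupies the two independent expression cassettes characteristic of Duet vectors, each with a T7 promoter followed by a lac operator. The plasmid-borne lacI gene supplies repressor, so transcription requires T7 RNA polymerase from the host and is induced with IPTG. The first cassette, whose promoter spans the sequence origin, carries residues 49–450 of the alpha subunit cloned between BamHI and HindIII, in frame with the backbone's N-terminal His-tag for affinity purification. The automated annotation does not label this insert, though it sits in the unannotated stretch between the first RBS and the second T7 promoter. The second cassette carries residues 1–380 of the beta subunit, cloned NdeI to EcoRI and recorded without a tag. The annotation software flagged it by homology to human GUCY1B1, but the record specifies the Manduca gene. A partial S-tag sequence lies downstream, ahead of the single T7 terminator; the record lists no tag on the beta fragment.

Co-expression allows the two fragments to assemble into a heterodimeric sGC fragment that can be purified through the tagged alpha chain. The associated work used such material for structural modelling by small-angle X-ray scattering and chemical cross-linking.
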