Features (pLannotate 1.2.2; 21 found; start..end, strand, type, name):
      3..27      +  protein_bind   lac operator: The lac repressor binds to the lac operator to inhibit transcription in E. coli. This inhibition can be relieved by adding lactose or isopropyl-β-D-thiogalactopyranoside (IPTG). lac repressor encoded by lacI
     42..64      +  RBS            RBS: efficient ribosome binding site from bacteriophage T7 gene 10 (Olins and Rangwala, 1989)
   1393..1411    +  promoter       T7 promoter: promoter for bacteriophage T7 RNA polymerase
   1412..1436    +  protein_bind   lac operator: The lac repressor binds to the lac operator to inhibit transcription in E. coli. This inhibition can be relieved by adding lactose or isopropyl-β-D-thiogalactopyranoside (IPTG). lac repressor encoded by lacI
   1479..2681    +  CDS            GUCY1B1 (fragment): GCYB1_HUMAN - Also known as GUC1B3, GUCSB3, GUCY1B3. Experimental evidence at protein level: Swiss-Prot protein existence level 1. Mediates responses to nitric oxide (NO) by catalyzing the biosynthesis of the signaling molecule cGMP. From Homo sapiens (Human).
   2749..2790    +  CDS            S-Tag (fragment): affinity and epitope tag derived from pancreatic ribonuclease A
   2820..2837    +  CDS            SET1 (fragment): solubility-enhancement tag derived from T7 phage gene 10B
   2845..2892    +  terminator     T7 terminator: transcription terminator for bacteriophage T7 RNA polymerase
   2929..3384    +  rep_origin     f1 ori (sequence partly withheld): f1 bacteriophage origin of replication; arrow indicates direction of (+) strand synthesis
   3499..4359    -  CDS            AmpR: β-lactamase; bla; confers resistance to ampicillin, carbenicillin, and related antibiotics
   4360..4452    -  promoter       AmpR promoter: bla
   4533..5121    +  rep_origin     ori: high-copy-number ColE1/pMB1/pBR322/pUC origin of replication
   5307..5449    -  misc_feature   bom: basis of mobility region from pBR322
   5551..5742    -  CDS            rop: Rop protein, which maintains plasmids at low copy number; rop
   5759..6139    +  CDS            YPB1_ECOLX: Protein predicted: Swiss-Prot protein existence level 4. From Escherichia coli.
   6201..6265    -  CDS            TcR (fragment): tetracycline efflux protein; tet; confers resistance to tetracycline
   6280..6301    -  protein_bind   CAP binding site: CAP binding activates transcription in the presence of cAMP. E. coli catabolite activator protein
   6314..7396    -  CDS            lacI: lac repressor; lacI; The lac repressor binds to the lac operator to inhibit transcription in E. coli. This inhibition can be relieved by adding lactose or isopropyl-β-D-thiogalactopyranoside (IPTG).
   7397..7474    -  promoter       lacI promoter: lacI
   7482..7761    -  CDS            TcR (fragment): tetracycline efflux protein; tet; confers resistance to tetracycline
   7787..2       +  promoter       T7 promoter (across the origin): promoter for bacteriophage T7 RNA polymerase
>Addgene plasmid #75087 | pETDuet-msGC-NT13 | depositor full sequence | sequence record 148282 | Full plasmid sequence
GGGGAATTGTGAGCGGATAACAATTCCCCTCTAGAAATAATTTTGTTTAACTTTAAGAAGGAGATATACC
ATGGGCAGCAGCCATCACCATCATCACCACAGCCAGGATCCGCTCACTCTTAAGCATATGAGTGAGGCTT
TGCAACTCCTGACTGCTCCATCGAATGAATGCCTCCATGCAGCTGTGACGTCACTCACGAAGAATCAATC
AGATCACTACCATAAATACAATTGTTTGCGTAGATTACCAGACGACGTAAAAACTTGTAGAAATTACGCG
TACCTACAAGAAATTTACGACGCCGTGCGAGCAACTGACAGTGTCAACACGAAGGATTTTATGGCAAAAT
TAGGGGAATATTTAATTTTAACAGCCTTCTCGCACAATTGTCGGTTAGAGAGAGCGTTTAAATGTTTAGG
CACAAATTTAACAGAATTTCTGACCACACTAGACAGTGTTCATGACGTGTTGCACGATCAGGACACACCG
CTTAAAGATGAAACGATGGAGTACGAAGCGAATTTCGTATGCACGACCTCGCAAGAAGGGAAGATACAGT
TACACTTGACCACGGAAAGCGAACCAGTGGCGTACCTTTTAGTAGGCAGTCTGAAAGCCATAGCGAAACG
ACTGTATGATACACAGACAGACATAAGACTGAGGAGCTATACCAATGATCCTAGGAGGTTTAGGTACGAA
ATAAATGCAGTCCCACTACACCAGAAATCAAAAGAAGATAGCTGCGAACTTGTCAACGAGGCAGCTTCTG
TTGCCACCTCGACCAAAGTGACAGATTTGAAGATCGGCGTGGCTAGCTTCTGCAAAGCGTTTCCATGGCA
TTTCATCACTGATAAAAGGCTGGAACTCGTTCAATTGGGAGCTGGATTCATGCGCCTCTTCGGAACCCAC
TTGGCAACACACGGGTCTTCGCTGGGCACGTACTTCAGACTCCTGCGTCCAAGAGGAGTGCCGCTGGACT
TTCGCGAGATCCTCAAGCGTGTCAACACACCGTTCATGTTTTGCCTAAAGATGCCTGGTTCGACAGCACT
TGCCGAGGGTTTGGAGATCAAAGGACAAATGGTGTTCTGTGCCGAGTCAGATTCTTTGCTGTTTGTCGGG
TCCCCGTTCTTGGACGGTCTCGAAGGTCTGACTGGAAGGGGACTCTTCATATCCGATATACCTCTTCATG
ATGCGACGAGAGATGTCATCTTAGTCGGAGAACAGGCTAGGGCTCAGGATGGTTTGCGAAGACGAATGGA
CAAGCTGAAGAACTCAATAGAAGAAGCGAGCAAAGCAGTAGACAAGGAACGAGAGAAGTGAAAGCTTGCG
GCCGCATAATGCTTAAGTCGAACAGAAAGTAATCGTATTGTACACGGCCGCATAATCGAAATTAATACGA
CTCACTATAGGGGAATTGTGAGCGGATAACAATTCCCCATCTTAGTATATTAGTTAAGTATAAGAAGGAG
ATATACATATGTACGGGTTTGTGAACTATGCCCTCGAGCTCCTTGTGATGAAAACTTTTGACGAAGAAAC
ATGGGAGACGATAAAGAAAAAGGCCGACGTGGCTATGGAAGGCAGTTTCCTAGTGAGACAGATTTATGAG
GATGAGATCACTTATAATTTGATCACCGCTGCCGTTGAGGTCTTGCAAATACCCGCTGACGCTATATTGG
AGCTATTTGGAAAAACGTTCTTCGAGTTTTGCCAAGATTCCGGGTATGATAAAATTCTGCAAGTACTTGG
AGCCACGCCACGAGATTTTCTACAGAATCTGGACGGCCTGCACGATCATCTCGGGACATTATATCCTGGC
ATGAGATCCCCCTCGTTCCGATGCACCGAGCGTCCTGAAGATGGCGCCCTTGTGCTTCATTATTACTCCG
ACAGGCCTGGTCTGGAGCATATCGTTATTGGAATTGTAAAGACTGTGGCGAGCAAACTCCATAACACCGA
AGTGAAGGTGGAAATCCTAAAGACCAAAGAGGAATGTGACCACGTCCAGTTCTTGATCACTGAAACTTCC
ACCACCGGTAGGGTGTCTGCACCTGAGATAGCAGAGATTGAAACGTTGTCTCTTGAACCAAAAGTGAGTC
CAGCGACATTCTGCCGAGTGTTTCCATTCCATTTGATGTTTGATCGTGATCTGAACATCGTCCAAGCGGG
ACGTACTGTGTCTCGTCTACTCCCAAGAGTTACCAGACCAGGCTGTAAGATTACTGATGTCTTGGATACT
GTGCGTCCCCACTTAGAGATGACGTTTGCTAACGTCCTGGCTCATATTAACACGGTCTACGTTTTGAAAA
CCAAACCTGAAGAGATGAGTGTCACTGATCCTCATGAGGAAATCGCTTCTCTTCGCTTGAAAGGTCAAAT
GCTGTACATTCCAGAAACAGACGTGGTTGTATTCCAGTGTTATCCAAGTGTGACCAATTTGGACGATCTG
ACTCGCCGCGGCCTATGCATTGCTGACATTCCACTTCACGATGCGACACGAGACCTGGTTCTCATGTCCG
AGCAATTTGAAGCTGATTATAAGCTGACCCAGAATCTGGAAGTTTTGACTGACAAACTTCAACAAACATT
CCGAGAGCTGGAATTGGAAAAACAGAAGTAGGACAGGCTTCTTTACTCAGTGCTGCCTATAAGCGTGGCC
ACTGAACTTCGTCACCGTCGCTGAAAGGGCGAATTCTGCAGATTCGGCCGGCCACGCGATCGCTGACGTC
GGTACCCTCGAGTCTGGTAAAGAAACCGCTGCTGCGAAATTTGAACGCCAGCACATGGACTCGTCTACTA
GCGCAGCTTAATTAACCTAGGCTGCTGCCACCGCTGAGCAATAACTAGCATAACCCCTTGGGGCCTCTAA
ACGGGTCTTGAGGGGTTTTTTGCTGAAAGGAGGAACTATATCCGGATTGGCGAATGGG
[124 nt withheld, positions 2929-3052]
C
[91 nt withheld, positions 3054-3144]
A
[49 nt withheld, positions 3146-3194]
CCTTTGACGTTGGAGTCCACGTTCTTT
[37 nt withheld, positions 3222-3258]
ACCCTATCTCGGTCTATTCTTTTGATTTATAAGGGATTTTGCCGATTTCGGCCTATTGGTTAAAAAATGA
GCTGATTTAACAAAAATTTAACGCGAATTTTAACAAAATATTAACGTTTACAATTTCTGGCGGCACGATG
GCATGAGATTATCAAAAAGGATCTTCACCTAGATCCTTTTAAATTAAAAATGAAGTTTTAAATCAATCTA
AAGTATATATGAGTAAACTTGGTCTGACAGTTACCAATGCTTAATCAGTGAGGCACCTATCTCAGCGATC
TGTCTATTTCGTTCATCCATAGTTGCCTGACTCCCCGTCGTGTAGATAACTACGATACGGGAGGGCTTAC
CATCTGGCCCCAGTGCTGCAATGATACCGCGAGACCCACGCTCACCGGCTCCAGATTTATCAGCAATAAA
CCAGCCAGCCGGAAGGGCCGAGCGCAGAAGTGGTCCTGCAACTTTATCCGCCTCCATCCAGTCTATTAAT
TGTTGCCGGGAAGCTAGAGTAAGTAGTTCGCCAGTTAATAGTTTGCGCAACGTTGTTGCCATTGCTACAG
GCATCGTGGTGTCACGCTCGTCGTTTGGTATGGCTTCATTCAGCTCCGGTTCCCAACGATCAAGGCGAGT
TACATGATCCCCCATGTTGTGCAAAAAAGCGGTTAGCTCCTTCGGTCCTCCGATCGTTGTCAGAAGTAAG
TTGGCCGCAGTGTTATCACTCATGGTTATGGCAGCACTGCATAATTCTCTTACTGTCATGCCATCCGTAA
GATGCTTTTCTGTGACTGGTGAGTACTCAACCAAGTCATTCTGAGAATAGTGTATGCGGCGACCGAGTTG
CTCTTGCCCGGCGTCAATACGGGATAATACCGCGCCACATAGCAGAACTTTAAAAGTGCTCATCATTGGA
AAACGTTCTTCGGGGCGAAAACTCTCAAGGATCTTACCGCTGTTGAGATCCAGTTCGATGTAACCCACTC
GTGCACCCAACTGATCTTCAGCATCTTTTACTTTCACCAGCGTTTCTGGGTGAGCAAAAACAGGAAGGCA
AAATGCCGCAAAAAAGGGAATAAGGGCGACACGGAAATGTTGAATACTCATACTCTTCCTTTTTCAATCA
TGATTGAAGCATTTATCAGGGTTATTGTCTCATGAGCGGATACATATTTGAATGTATTTAGAAAAATAAA
CAAATAGGTCATGACCAAAATCCCTTAACGTGAGTTTTCGTTCCACTGAGCGTCAGACCCCGTAGAAAAG
ATCAAAGGATCTTCTTGAGATCCTTTTTTTCTGCGCGTAATCTGCTGCTTGCAAACAAAAAAACCACCGC
TACCAGCGGTGGTTTGTTTGCCGGATCAAGAGCTACCAACTCTTTTTCCGAAGGTAACTGGCTTCAGCAG
AGCGCAGATACCAAATACTGTCCTTCTAGTGTAGCCGTAGTTAGGCCACCACTTCAAGAACTCTGTAGCA
CCGCCTACATACCTCGCTCTGCTAATCCTGTTACCAGTGGCTGCTGCCAGTGGCGATAAGTCGTGTCTTA
CCGGGTTGGACTCAAGACGATAGTTACCGGATAAGGCGCAGCGGTCGGGCTGAACGGGGGGTTCGTGCAC
ACAGCCCAGCTTGGAGCGAACGACCTACACCGAACTGAGATACCTACAGCGTGAGCTATGAGAAAGCGCC
ACGCTTCCCGAAGGGAGAAAGGCGGACAGGTATCCGGTAAGCGGCAGGGTCGGAACAGGAGAGCGCACGA
GGGAGCTTCCAGGGGGAAACGCCTGGTATCTTTATAGTCCTGTCGGGTTTCGCCACCTCTGACTTGAGCG
TCGATTTTTGTGATGCTCGTCAGGGGGGCGGAGCCTATGGAAAAACGCCAGCAACGCGGCCTTTTTACGG
TTCCTGGCCTTTTGCTGGCCTTTTGCTCACATGTTCTTTCCTGCGTTATCCCCTGATTCTGTGGATAACC
GTATTACCGCCTTTGAGTGAGCTGATACCGCTCGCCGCAGCCGAACGACCGAGCGCAGCGAGTCAGTGAG
CGAGGAAGCGGAAGAGCGCCTGATGCGGTATTTTCTCCTTACGCATCTGTGCGGTATTTCACACCGCATA
TATGGTGCACTCTCAGTACAATCTGCTCTGATGCCGCATAGTTAAGCCAGTATACACTCCGCTATCGCTA
CGTGACTGGGTCATGGCTGCGCCCCGACACCCGCCAACACCCGCTGACGCGCCCTGACGGGCTTGTCTGC
TCCCGGCATCCGCTTACAGACAAGCTGTGACCGTCTCCGGGAGCTGCATGTGTCAGAGGTTTTCACCGTC
ATCACCGAAACGCGCGAGGCAGCTGCGGTAAAGCTCATCAGCGTGGTCGTGAAGCGATTCACAGATGTCT
GCCTGTTCATCCGCGTCCAGCTCGTTGAGTTTCTCCAGAAGCGTTAATGTCTGGCTTCTGATAAAGCGGG
CCATGTTAAGGGCGGTTTTTTCCTGTTTGGTCACTGATGCCTCCGTGTAAGGGGGATTTCTGTTCATGGG
GGTAATGATACCGATGAAACGAGAGAGGATGCTCACGATACGGGTTACTGATGATGAACATGCCCGGTTA
CTGGAACGTTGTGAGGGTAAACAACTGGCGGTATGGATGCGGCGGGACCAGAGAAAAATCACTCAGGGTC
AATGCCAGCGCTTCGTTAATACAGATGTAGGTGTTCCACAGGGTAGCCAGCAGCATCCTGCGATGCAGAT
CCGGAACATAATGGTGCAGGGCGCTGACTTCCGCGTTTCCAGACTTTACGAAACACGGAAACCGAAGACC
ATTCATGTTGTTGCTCAGGTCGCAGACGTTTTGCAGCAGCAGTCGCTTCACGTTCGCTCGCGTATCGGTG
ATTCATTCTGCTAACCAGTAAGGCAACCCCGCCAGCCTAGCCGGGTCCTCAACGACAGGAGCACGATCAT
GCTAGTCATGCCCCGCGCCCACCGGAAGGAGCTGACTGGGTTGAAGGCTCTCAAGGGCATCGGTCGAGAT
CCCGGTGCCTAATGAGTGAGCTAACTTACATTAATTGCGTTGCGCTCACTGCCCGCTTTCCAGTCGGGAA
ACCTGTCGTGCCAGCTGCATTAATGAATCGGCCAACGCGCGGGGAGAGGCGGTTTGCGTATTGGGCGCCA
GGGTGGTTTTTCTTTTCACCAGTGAGACGGGCAACAGCTGATTGCCCTTCACCGCCTGGCCCTGAGAGAG
TTGCAGCAAGCGGTCCACGCTGGTTTGCCCCAGCAGGCGAAAATCCTGTTTGATGGTGGTTAACGGCGGG
ATATAACATGAGCTGTCTTCGGTATCGTCGTATCCCACTACCGAGATGTCCGCACCAACGCGCAGCCCGG
ACTCGGTAATGGCGCGCATTGCGCCCAGCGCCATCTGATCGTTGGCAACCAGCATCGCAGTGGGAACGAT
GCCCTCATTCAGCATTTGCATGGTTTGTTGAAAACCGGACATGGCACTCCAGTCGCCTTCCCGTTCCGCT
ATCGGCTGAATTTGATTGCGAGTGAGATATTTATGCCAGCCAGCCAGACGCAGACGCGCCGAGACAGAAC
TTAATGGGCCCGCTAACAGCGCGATTTGCTGGTGACCCAATGCGACCAGATGCTCCACGCCCAGTCGCGT
ACCGTCTTCATGGGAGAAAATAATACTGTTGATGGGTGTCTGGTCAGAGACATCAAGAAATAACGCCGGA
ACATTAGTGCAGGCAGCTTCCACAGCAATGGCATCCTGGTCATCCAGCGGATAGTTAATGATCAGCCCAC
TGACGCGTTGCGCGAGAAGATTGTGCACCGCCGCTTTACAGGCTTCGACGCCGCTTCGTTCTACCATCGA
CACCACCACGCTGGCACCCAGTTGATCGGCGCGAGATTTAATCGCCGCGACAATTTGCGACGGCGCGTGC
AGGGCCAGACTGGAGGTGGCAACGCCAATCAGCAACGACTGTTTGCCCGCCAGTTGTTGTGCCACGCGGT
TGGGAATGTAATTCAGCTCCGCCATCGCCGCTTCCACTTTTTCCCGCGTTTTCGCAGAAACGTGGCTGGC
CTGGTTCACCACGCGGGAAACGGTCTGATAAGAGACACCGGCATACTCTGCGACATCGTATAACGTTACT
GGTTTCACATTCACCACCCTGAATTGACTCTCTTCCGGGCGCTATCATGCCATACCGCGAAAGGTTTTGC
GCCATTCGATGGTGTCCGGGATCTCGACGCTCTCCCTTATGCGACTCCTGCATTAGGAAGCAGCCCAGTA
GTAGGTTGAGGCCGTTGAGCACCGCCGCCGCAAGGAATGGTGCATGCAAGGAGATGGCGCCCAACAGTCC
CCCGGCCACGGGGCCTGCCACCATACCCACGCCGAAACAAGCGCTCATGAGCCCGAAGTGGCGAGCCCGA
TCTTCCCCATCGGTGATGTCGGCGATATAGGCGCCAGCAACCGCACCTGTGGCGCCGGTGATGCCGGCCA
CGATGCGTCCGGCGTAGAGGATCGAGATCGATCTCGATCCCGCGAAATTAATACGACTCACTATA
