>Addgene plasmid #75087 | pETDuet-msGC-NT13 | addgene partial sequence | sequence record 146903 | pBRrevBam 5'-GGTGATGTCGGCGATATAGG-3'
AGAGGATCGAGATCGATCTCGATCCCGCGAAATTNATACGACTCACTATAGGGGAATTGTGAGCGGATAA
CAATTCCCCTCTAGAAATAATTTTGTTTAACTTTAAGAAGGAGATATACCATGGGCAGCAGCCATCACCA
TCATCACCACAGCCAGGATCCGCTCACTCTTAAGCATATGAGTGAGGCTTTGCAACTCCTGACTGCTCCA
TCGAATGAATGCCTCCATGCAGCTGTGACGTCACTCACGAAGAATCAATCAGATCACTACCATAAATACA
ATTGTTTGCGTAGATTACCAGACGACGTAAAAACTTGTAGAAATTACGCGTACCTACAAGAAATTTACGA
CGCCGTGCGAGCAACTGACAGTGTCAACACGAAGGATTTTATGGCAAAATTAGGGGAATATTTAATTTTA
ACAGCCTTCTCGCACAATTGTCGGTTAGAGAGAGCGTTTAAATGTTTAGGCACAAATTTAACAGAATTTC
TGACCACACTAGACAGTGTTCATGACGTGTTGCACGATCAGGACACACCGCT
