>Addgene plasmid #75087 | pETDuet-msGC-NT13 | addgene partial sequence | sequence record 146905 | DuetUP2 5'-GATTATGCGGCCGTGTACAA-3'
AGCTTCTATCACTCGCCTAGCCAAAGCCTTTTGGCGATGTGGGGTGGGAATATTAAATGCAGCAGGCTGA
CTTACTTCTCTCGTTCCTTGTCTACTGCTTTGCTCGCTTCTTCTATTGAGTTCTTCAGCTTGTCCATTCG
TCTTCGCAAACCATCCTGAGCCCTAGCCTGTTCTCCGACTAAGATGACATCTCTCGTCGCATCATGAAGA
GGTATATCGGATATGAAGAGTCCCCTTCCAGTCAGACCTTCGAGACCGTCCAAGAACGGGGACCCGACAA
ACAGCAAAGAATCTGACTCGGCACAGAACACCATTTGTCCTTTGATCTCCAAACCCTCGGCAAGTGCTGT
CGAACCAGGCATCTTTAGGCAAAACATGAACGGTGTGTTGACACGCTTGAGGATCTCGCGAAAGTCCAGC
GGCACTCCTCTTGGACGCAGGAGTCTGAAGTACGTGCCCAGCGAAGACCCGTGTGTTGCCAAGTGGGTTC
CGAAGAGGCGCATGAATCCAGCTCCCAATTGAACGAGTTCCAGCCTTTTATCAGTGATGAAATGCCATGG
AAACGCTTTGCAGAAGCTAGCCACGCCGATCTTCAAATCTGTCACTTTGGTCGAGGTGGCAACAGAAGCT
GCCTCGTTGACAAGTTCGCAGCTATCTTCTTTTGATTTCTGGTGTAGTGGGACTGCATTTATTTCGTACC
TAAACCTCCTAGGATCATTGGTATAGCTCCTCAGTCTTATGTCTGTCTGTGTATCATACAGTCGTT
