>Addgene plasmid #75087 | pETDuet-msGC-NT13 | addgene partial sequence | sequence record 148281 | T7term 5'-GCTAGTTATTGCTCAGCGG-3'
GTAGACGAGTCCATGTGCTGGCGTTCAAATTTCGCAGCAGCGGTTTCTTTACCAGACTCGAGGGTACCGA
CGTCAGCGATCGCGTGGCCGGCCGAATCTGCAGAATTCGCCCTTTCAGCGACGGTGACGAAGTTCAGTGG
CCACGCTTATAGGCAGCACTGAGTAAAGAAGCCTGTCCTACTTCTGTTTTTCCAATTCCAGCTCTCGGAA
TGTTTGTTGAAGTTTGTCAGTCAAAACTTCCAGATTCTGGGTCAGCTTATAATCAGCTTCAAATTGCTCG
GACATGAGAACCAGGTCTCGTGTCGCATCGTGAAGTGGAATGTCAGCAATGCATAGGCCGCGGCGAGTCA
GATCGTCCAAATTGGTCACACTTGGATAACACTGGAATACAACCACGTCTGTTTCTGGAATGTACAGCAT
TTGACCTTTCAAGCGAAGAGAAGCGATTTCCTCATGAGGATCAGTGACACTCATCTCTTCAGGTTTGGTT
TTCAAAACGTAGACCGTGTTAATATGAGCCAGGACGTTAGCAAACGTCATCTCTAAGTGGGGACGCACAG
TATCCAAGACATCAGTAATCTTACAGCCTGGTCTGGTAACTCTTGGGAGTAGACGAGACACAGTACGTCC
CGCTTGGACGATGTTCAGATCACGATCAAACATCAAATGGAATGGAAACACTCGGCAGAATGTCGCTGGA
CTCACTTTTGGTTCAAGAGACAACGTTTCAATCTCTGCTATCTCAGGTGCAGACACCCTACCGGTGGTGG
AAGTTTCAGTGATCAAGAACTGGACGTGGTCACATTCCTCTTTGGTCTTTAGGATTTCCACCTTCACTTC
GGTGTTATGGAGTTTGCTCGCCACAGTCTT
